>Addgene plasmid #58226 | pFGL822-8 | depositor full sequence | sequence record 89710 | pFGL822-8 sequence 7780 bps
CTCGAGAATTCGAGCTCGGTACCCGGGGGATCCACTAGTTCTAGAGTCGACCTAAATCTCGGTGACGGGC
AGGACCGGACGGGGCGGAACCGGCAGGCTGAAGTCCAGCTGCCAGAAACCCACGTCATGCCAGTTCCCGT
GCTTGAAGCCGGCCGCCCGCAGCATGCCGCGGGGGGCATATCCGAGCGCCTCGTGCATGCGCACGCTCGG
GTCGTTGGGCAGCCCGATGACAGCGACCACGCTCTTGAAGCCCTGTGCCTCCAGGGACTTCAGCAGGTGG
GTGTAGAGCGTGGAGCCCAGTCCCGTCCGCTGGTGGCGGGGGGAGACGTACACGGTCGATTCGGCCGTCC
AGTCGTAGGCGTTGCGTGCCTTCCAGGGACCCGCGTAGGCGATGCCGGCGACCTCGCCGTCCACCTCGGC
GACGAGCCAGGGATAGCGCTCCCGCAGACGGACGAGGTCGTCCGTCCACTCCTGCGGTTCCTGCGGCTCG
GTACGGAAGTTGACCGTGCTTGTCTCGATGTAGTGGTTGACGATGGTGCAGACCGCCGGCATGTCCGCCT
CGGTGGCACGGCGGATGTCGGCCGGGCGTCGTTCTGGGCTCATGGTTACTTCCTAATCGAAGCGTTGCTT
GGGTAGAATAGGTAAGTCAGATTGAATCTGAAATAAAGGGAGGAAGGGCGAACTTAAGAAGGTATGACCG
GGTCGTTCACTTACCTTGCTTGACAAACGCACCAAGTTATCGTGCACCAAGCAGCAGATGATAATAATGT
CCTCGTTCCTGTCTGCTAATAAGAGTCACACTTCGAGCGCCGCCGCTACTGCTACAAGTGGGGCTGATCT
GACCAGTTGCCTAAATGAACCATCTTGTCAAACGACACAAATTTTGTGCTCACCGCCTGGACGACTAAAC
CAAAATAGGCATTCATTGTTGACCTCCACTAGCTCCAGCCAAGCCCAAAAAGTGCTCCTTCAATATCACT
CGACCTGCAGGCATGCAAGCTTGGCACTGGCCGTCGTTTTACAACGTCGTGACTGGGAAAACCCTGGCGT
TACCCAACTTAATCGCCTTGCAGCACATCCCCCTTTCGCCAGCTGGCGTAATAGCGAAGAGGCCCGCACC
GATCGCCCTTCCCAACAGTTGCGCAGCCTGAATGGCGAATGCTAGAGCAGCTTGAGCTTGGATCAGATTG
TCGTTTCCCGCCTTCAGTTTAAACTATCAGTGTTTGACAGGATATATTGGCGGGTAAACCTAAGAGAAAA
GAGCGTTTATTAGAATAATCGGATATTTAAAAGGGCGTGAAAAGGTTTATCCGTTGGTCCATTTGTATGT
CCATGCCAACCACAGGGTTCCCCTCGGGATCAAAGTACTTTGATCCAACCCCTCCGCTGCTATAGTGCAG
TCGGCTTCTGACGTTCAGTGCAGCCGTCTTCTGAAAACGACATGTCGCACAAGTCCTAAGTTACGCGACA
GGCTGCCGCCCTGCCCTTTTCCTGGCGTTTTCTTGTCGCGTGTTTTAGTCGCATAAAGTAGAATACTTGC
GACTAGAACCGGAGACATTACGCCATGAACAAGAGCGCCGCCGCTGGCCTGCTGGGCTATGCCCGCGTCA
GCACCGACGACCAGGACTTGACCAACCAACGGGCCGAACTGCACGCGGCCGGCTGCACCAAGCTGTTTTC
CGAGAAGATCACCGGCACCAGGCGCGACCGCCCGGAGCTGGCCAGGATGCTTGACCACCTACGCCCTGGC
GACGTTGTGACAGTGACCAGGCTAGACCGCCTGGCCCGCAGCACCCGCGACCTACTGGACATTGCCGAGC
GCATCCAGGAGGCCGGCGCGGGCCTGCGTAGCCTGGCAGAGCCGTGGGCCGACACCACCACGCCGGCCGG
CCGCATGGTGTTGACCGTGTTCGCCGGCATTGCCGAGTTCGAGCGTTCCCTAATCATCGACCGCACCCGG
AGCGGGCGCGAGGCCGCCAAGGCCCGAGGCGTGAAGTTTGGCCCCCGCCCTACCCTCACCCCGGCACAGA
TCGCGCACGCCCGCGAGCTGATCGACCAGGAAGGCCGCACCGTGAAAGAGGCGGCTGCACTGCTTGGCGT
GCATCGCTCGACCCTGTACCGCGCACTTGAGCGCAGCGAGGAAGTGACGCCCACCGAGGCCAGGCGGCGC
GGTGCCTTCCGTGAGGACGCATTGACCGAGGCCGACGCCCTGGCGGCCGCCGAGAATGAACGCCAAGAGG
AACAAGCATGAAACCGCACCAGGACGGCCAGGACGAACCGTTTTTCATTACCGAAGAGATCGAGGCGGAG
ATGATCGCGGCCGGGTACGTGTTCGAGCCGCCCGCGCACGTCTCAACCGTGCGGCTGCATGAAATCCTGG
CCGGTTTGTCTGATGCCAAGCTGGCGGCCTGGCCGGCCAGCTTGGCCGCTGAAGAAACCGAGCGCCGCCG
TCTAAAAAGGTGATGTGTATTTGAGTAAAACAGCTTGCGTCATGCGGTCGCTGCGTATATGATGCGATGA
GTAAATAAACAAATACGCAAGGGGAACGCATGAAGGTTATCGCTGTACTTAACCAGAAAGGCGGGTCAGG
CAAGACGACCATCGCAACCCATCTAGCCCGCGCCCTGCAACTCGCCGGGGCCGATGTTCTGTTAGTCGAT
TCCGATCCCCAGGGCAGTGCCCGCGATTGGGCGGCCGTGCGGGAAGATCAACCGCTAACCGTTGTCGGCA
TCGACCGCCCGACGATTGACCGCGACGTGAAGGCCATCGGCCGGCGCGACTTCGTAGTGATCGACGGAGC
GCCCCAGGCGGCGGACTTGGCTGTGTCCGCGATCAAGGCAGCCGACTTCGTGCTGATTCCGGTGCAGCCA
AGCCCTTACGACATATGGGCCACCGCCGACCTGGTGGAGCTGGTTAAGCAGCGCATTGAGGTCACGGATG
GAAGGCTACAAGCGGCCTTTGTCGTGTCGCGGGCGATCAAAGGCACGCGCATCGGCGGTGAGGTTGCCGA
GGCGCTGGCCGGGTACGAGCTGCCCATTCTTGAGTCCCGTATCACGCAGCGCGTGAGCTACCCAGGCACT
GCCGCCGCCGGCACAACCGTTCTTGAATCAGAACCCGAGGGCGACGCTGCCCGCGAGGTCCAGGCGCTGG
CCGCTGAAATTAAATCAAAACTCATTTGAGTTAATGAGGTAAAGAGAAAATGAGCAAAAGCACAAACACG
CTAAGTGCCGGCCGTCCGAGCGCACGCAGCAGCAAGGCTGCAACGTTGGCCAGCCTGGCAGACACGCCAG
CCATGAAGCGGGTCAACTTTCAGTTGCCGGCGGAGGATCACACCAAGCTGAAGATGTACGCGGTACGCCA
AGGCAAGACCATTACCGAGCTGCTATCTGAATACATCGCGCAGCTACCAGAGTAAATGAGCAAATGAATA
AATGAGTAGATGAATTTTAGCGGCTAAAGGAGGCGGCATGGAAAATCAAGAACAACCAGGCACCGACGCC
GTGGAATGCCCCATGTGTGGAGGAACGGGCGGTTGGCCAGGCGTAAGCGGCTGGGTTGTCTGCCGGCCCT
GCAATGGCACTGGAACCCCCAAGCCCGAGGAATCGGCGTGACGGTCGCAAACCATCCGGCCCGGTACAAA
TCGGCGCGGCGCTGGGTGATGACCTGGTGGAGAAGTTGAAGGCCGCGCAGGCCGCCCAGCGGCAACGCAT
CGAGGCAGAAGCACGCCCCGGTGAATCGTGGCAAGCGGCCGCTGATCGAATCCGCAAAGAATCCCGGCAA
CCGCCGGCAGCCGGTGCGCCGTCGATTAGGAAGCCGCCCAAGGGCGACGAGCAACCAGATTTTTTCGTTC
CGATGCTCTATGACGTGGGCACCCGCGATAGTCGCAGCATCATGGACGTGGCCGTTTTCCGTCTGTCGAA
GCGTGACCGACGAGCTGGCGAGGTGATCCGCTACGAGCTTCCAGACGGGCACGTAGAGGTTTCCGCAGGG
CCGGCCGGCATGGCCAGTGTGTGGGATTACGACCTGGTACTGATGGCGGTTTCCCATCTAACCGAATCCA
TGAACCGATACCGGGAAGGGAAGGGAGACAAGCCCGGCCGCGTGTTCCGTCCACACGTTGCGGACGTACT
CAAGTTCTGCCGGCGAGCCGATGGCGGAAAGCAGAAAGACGACCTGGTAGAAACCTGCATTCGGTTAAAC
ACCACGCACGTTGCCATGCAGCGTACGAAGAAGGCCAAGAACGGCCGCCTGGTGACGGTATCCGAGGGTG
AAGCCTTGATTAGCCGCTACAAGATCGTAAAGAGCGAAACCGGGCGGCCGGAGTACATCGAGATCGAGCT
AGCTGATTGGATGTACCGCGAGATCACAGAAGGCAAGAACCCGGACGTGCTGACGGTTCACCCCGATTAC
TTTTTGATCGATCCCGGCATCGGCCGTTTTCTCTACCGCCTGGCACGCCGCGCCGCAGGCAAGGCAGAAG
CCAGATGGTTGTTCAAGACGATCTACGAACGCAGTGGCAGCGCCGGAGAGTTCAAGAAGTTCTGTTTCAC
CGTGCGCAAGCTGATCGGGTCAAATGACCTGCCGGAGTACGATTTGAAGGAGGAGGCGGGGCAGGCTGGC
CCGATCCTAGTCATGCGCTACCGCAACCTGATCGAGGGCGAAGCATCCGCCGGTTCCTAATGTACGGAGC
AGATGCTAGGGCAAATTGCCCTAGCAGGGGAAAAAGGTCGAAAAGGTCTCTTTCCTGTGGATAGCACGTA
CATTGGGAACCCAAAGCCGTACATTGGGAACCGGAACCCGTACATTGGGAACCCAAAGCCGTACATTGGG
AACCGGTCACACATGTAAGTGACTGATATAAAAGAGAAAAAAGGCGATTTTTCCGCCTAAAACTCTTTAA
AACTTATTAAAACTCTTAAAACCCGCCTGGCCTGTGCATAACTGTCTGGCCAGCGCACAGCCGAAGAGCT
GCAAAAAGCGCCTACCCTTCGGTCGCTGCGCTCCCTACGCCCCGCCGCTTCGCGTCGGCCTATCGCGGCC
GCTGGCCGCTCAAAAATGGCTGGCCTACGGCCAGGCAATCTACCAGGGCGCGGACAAGCCGCGCCGTCGC
CACTCGACCGCCGGCGCCCACATCAAGGCACCCTGCCTCGCGCGTTTCGGTGATGACGGTGAAAACCTCT
GACACATGCAGCTCCCGGAGACGGTCACAGCTTGTCTGTAAGCGGATGCCGGGAGCAGACAAGCCCGTCA
GGGCGCGTCAGCGGGTGTTGGCGGGTGTCGGGGCGCAGCCATGACCCAGTCACGTAGCGATAGCGGAGTG
TATACTGGCTTAACTATGCGGCATCAGAGCAGATTGTACTGAGAGTGCACCATATGCGGTGTGAAATACC
GCACAGATGCGTAAGGAGAAAATACCGCATCAGGCGCTCTTCCGCTTCCTCGCTCACTGACTCGCTGCGC
TCGGTCGTTCGGCTGCGGCGAGCGGTATCAGCTCACTCAAAGGCGGTAATACGGTTATCCACAGAATCAG
GGGATAACGCAGGAAAGAACATGTGAGCAAAAGGCCAGCAAAAGGCCAGGAACCGTAAAAAGGCCGCGTT
GCTGGCGTTTTTCCATAGGCTCCGCCCCCCTGACGAGCATCACAAAAATCGACGCTCAAGTCAGAGGTGG
CGAAACCCGACAGGACTATAAAGATACCAGGCGTTTCCCCCTGGAAGCTCCCTCGTGCGCTCTCCTGTTC
CGACCCTGCCGCTTACCGGATACCTGTCCGCCTTTCTCCCTTCGGGAAGCGTGGCGCTTTCTCATAGCTC
ACGCTGTAGGTATCTCAGTTCGGTGTAGGTCGTTCGCTCCAAGCTGGGCTGTGTGCACGAACCCCCCGTT
CAGCCCGACCGCTGCGCCTTATCCGGTAACTATCGTCTTGAGTCCAACCCGGTAAGACACGACTTATCGC
CACTGGCAGCAGCCACTGGTAACAGGATTAGCAGAGCGAGGTATGTAGGCGGTGCTACAGAGTTCTTGAA
GTGGTGGCCTAACTACGGCTACACTAGAAGGACAGTATTTGGTATCTGCGCTCTGCTGAAGCCAGTTACC
TTCGGAAAAAGAGTTGGTAGCTCTTGATCCGGCAAACAAACCACCGCTGGTAGCGGTGGTTTTTTTGTTT
GCAAGCAGCAGATTACGCGCAGAAAAAAAGGATCTCAAGAAGATCCTTTGATCTTTTCTACGGGGTCTGA
CGCTCAGTGGAACGAAAACTCACGTTAAGGGATTTTGGTCATGCATTCTAGGTACTAAAACAATTCATCC
AGTAAAATATAATATTTTATTTTCTCCCAATCAGGCTTGATCCCCAGTAAGTCAAAAAATAGCTCGACAT
ACTGTTCTTCCCCGATATCCTCCCTGATCGACCGGACGCAGAAGGCAATGTCATACCACTTGTCCGCCCT
GCCGCTTCTCCCAAGATCAATAAAGCCACTTACTTTGCCATCTTTCACAAAGATGTTGCTGTCTCCCAGG
TCGCCGTGGGAAAAGACAAGTTCCTCTTCGGGCTTTTCCGTCTTTAAAAAATCATACAGCTCGCGCGGAT
CTTTAAATGGAGTGTCTTCTTCCCAGTTTTCGCAATCCACATCGGCCAGATCGTTATTCAGTAAGTAATC
CAATTCGGCTAAGCGGCTGTCTAAGCTATTCGTATAGGGACAATCCGATATGTCGATGGAGTGAAAGAGC
CTGATGCACTCCGCATACAGCTCGATAATCTTTTCAGGGCTTTGTTCATCTTCATACTCTTCCGAGCAAA
GGACGCCATCGGCCTCACTCATGAGCAGATTGCTCCAGCCATCATGCCGTTCAAAGTGCAGGACCTTTGG
AACAGGCAGCTTTCCTTCCAGCCATAGCATCATGTCCTTTTCCCGTTCCACATCATAGGTGGTCCCTTTA
TACCGGCTGTCCGTCATTTTTAAATATAGGTTTTCATTTTCTCCCACCAGCTTATATACCTTAGCAGGAG
ACATTCCTTCCGTATCTTTTACGCAGCGGTATTTTTCGATCAGTTTTTTCAATTCCGGTGATATTCTCAT
TTTAGCCATTTATTATTTCCTTCCTCTTTTCTACAGTATTTAAAGATACCCCAAGAAGCTAATTATAACA
AGACGAACTCCAATTCACTGTTCCTTGCATTCTAAAACCTTAAATACCAGAAAACAGCTTTTTCAAAGTT
GTTTTCAAAGTTGGCGTATAACATAGTATCGACGGAGCCGATTTTGAAACCGCGGTGATCACAGGCAGCA
ACGCTCTGTCATCGTTACAATCAACATGCTACCCTCCGCGAGATCATCCGTGTTTCAAACCCGGCAGCTT
AGTTGCCGTTCTTCCGAATAGCATCGGTAACATGAGCAAAGTCTGCCGCCTTACAACGGCTCTCCCGCTG
ACGCCGTCCCGGACTGATGGGCTGCCTGTATCGAGTGGTGATTTTGTGCCGAGCTGCCGGTCGGGGAGCT
GTTGGCTGGCTGGTGGCAGGATATATTGTGGTGTAAACAAATTGACGCTTAGACAACTTAATAACACATT
GCGGACGTTTTTAATGTACTGAATTAACGCCGAATTAATTCGGGGGATCTGGATTTTAGTACTGGATTTT
GGTTTTAGGAATTAGAAATTTTATTGATAGAAGTATTTTACAAATACAAATACATACTAAGGGTTTCTTA
TATGCTCAACACATGAGCGAAACCCTATAGGAACCCTAATTCCCTTATCTGGGAACTACTCACACATTAT
TATGGAGAAA
Features (pLannotate 1.2.2; 16 found; start..end, strand, type, name):
      6..28      +  misc_feature   MCS (fragment): pUC18/19 multiple cloning site
     55..603     -  CDS            bar: PAT_STRHY - Experimental evidence at protein level: Swiss-Prot protein existence level 1. Inactivates phosphinothricin (PPT) by transfer of an acetyl group from acetyl CoA. Can also acetylate demethylphosphinothricin but not PTT or glutamate. This enzyme is an effector of phosphinothricin tripeptide (PTT or bialaphos) resistance. From Streptomyces hygroscopicus. Introduced by genetic manipulation and expressed in glufosinate-tolerant maize by Dekalb Genetics.
    626..978     -  promoter       trpC promoter: promoter for Aspergillus nidulans trpC
    980..1002    +  misc_feature   MCS (fragment): pUC18/19 multiple cloning site
   1005..1159    +  CDS            lacZα (fragment): LacZα fragment of β-galactosidase; lacZ fragment
   1225..1249    +  misc_feature   RB T-DNA repeat: right border repeat from nopaline C58 T-DNA
   1589..1990    +  CDS            Y4CG_SINFN (fragment): Protein inferred from homology: Swiss-Prot protein existence level 3. From Sinorhizobium fredii (strain NBRC 101917 / NGR234).
   2550..3179    +  CDS            pVS1 StaA: stability protein from the Pseudomonas plasmid pVS1 (Heeb et al., 2000)
   3612..4680    +  CDS            pVS1 RepA (fragment): replication protein from the Pseudomonas plasmid pVS1 (Heeb et al., 2000)
   4746..4940    +  rep_origin     pVS1 oriV: origin of replication for the Pseudomonas plasmid pVS1 (Heeb et al., 2000)
   5143..5182    +  CDS            rop (fragment): Rop protein, which maintains plasmids at low copy number; rop
   5284..5424    +  misc_feature   bom: basis of mobility region from pBR322
   5610..6198    -  rep_origin     ori: high-copy-number ColE1/pMB1/pBR322/pUC origin of replication
   6285..7079    -  CDS            KanR: aminoglycoside phosphotransferase; aphA-3; confers resistance to kanamycin
   7504..7528    +  misc_feature   LB T-DNA repeat: left border repeat from nopaline C58 T-DNA
   7606..7780    -  polyA_signal   CaMV poly(A) signal: cauliflower mosaic virus polyadenylation signal
