[The description below was written by a language model from this plasmid's Addgene catalogue record and pLannotate feature annotations shown in this document.]
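Description:
pFGL822-8 is a binary T-DNA vector for Agrobacterium tumefaciens-mediated transformation (ATMT) of fungi, although the catalogue lists its vector type as bacterial expression. It was built from the pFGL815 backbone by inserting a roughly 0.9 kb bialaphos resistance cassette, derived from the fungal vector pCB1530. The record is slightly inconsistent about the cloning sites. The backbone note says the cassette was placed between PstI and SalI, while the insert fields list a destroyed XhoI site at the 5′ end and a retained SalI site at the 3′ end. The 7,780 bp annotated sequence shows the usual binary-vector architecture. A ColE1/pMB1-type high-copy origin with the pBR322 bom region supports propagation in E. coli. The pVS1 oriV, RepA and StaA functions provide replication and stable maintenance in Agrobacterium. A kanamycin resistance gene (aphA-3) lies outside the T-DNA and provides bacterial selection in both hosts.

The transferred region is delimited by the nopaline-type left and right border repeats. Within it sits the bar gene, encoding the Streptomyces phosphinothricin acetyltransferase, driven by the Aspergillus nidulans trpC promoter. The enzyme acetylates and so inactivates phosphinothricin, allowing fungal transformants to be selected on bialaphos/Basta (glufosinate). Fragments of the pUC18/19 multiple cloning site flank the cassette, alongside a partial lacZα sequence, and a CaMV polyadenylation signal lies near the left border. The remaining polylinker sites presumably allow users to add their own sequences to the T-DNA. The plasmid carries no other payload, so it serves as a base vector for fungal transformation with bialaphos selection.
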