Addgene plasmid #58226: pFGL822-8
Purpose: For fungal transformation via ATMT. Transformants to be selected by bialaphos resistance.
Depositing lab: Naweed Naqvi. Depositing organization: Temasek Life Sciences Laboratory. Publication: A series of vectors for fungal transformation. Sweigard JA, Chumley F, Carroll A, Farrall L, Valent B. Fungal Genetics Reports, 1997. Vol. 44, Article 19 10.4148/1941-4765.1287.
Backbone
  Vector backbone: pFGL815
  Modifications to backbone: Bialaphos resistance (Bar) cassette (0.9kb) has been cloned into pFGL815 (Addgene 52322) between Pst1 and Sal1 sites.
  Vector type: Bacterial Expression
  Selectable markers: Basta
Growth in bacteria
  Bacterial resistance: Kanamycin, 50 μg/mL
  Growth temperature: 37°C
  Growth strain: XL1 Blue
  Copy number: High Copy
Gene/Insert
  Gene/Insert name: phosphinothricin acetyl transferase (alt name: bialaphos resistance (Bar) gene)
  Species: Streptomyces sp.
  Insert size (bp): 945
  GenBank ID: AF013602
  Promoter: Aspergillus nidulans trpC promoter
  Cloning method: Restriction Enzyme; 5′ cloning site XhoI (destroyed during cloning); 3′ cloning site SalI (not destroyed)
  Sequencing primers: 5′ GATCCTCGAGTGATATTGAAGGAGCACTTTTTGGGC; 3′ CTGGTCGACCTAAATCTCGGTGACGGGCAGGACCGG
Resource information
  A portion of this plasmid was derived from a plasmid made by: pCB1530 from FGSC (Fungal Genetics Stock Center).
Terms and licenses: Academic/Nonprofit Terms; Industry Terms: Not Available to Industry
Depositor comments: Reference: Sweigard J, Chumley F, Carroll A, Farrall L, Valent B (1997) A series of vectors for fungal transformation. Fungal Genet Newsl 44: 52-53
How to cite: pFGL822-8 was a gift from Naweed Naqvi (Addgene plasmid # 58226 ; http://n2t.net/addgene:58226 ; RRID:Addgene_58226)
