>Addgene plasmid #58226 | pFGL822-8 | depositor partial sequence | sequence record 89711 | Bar cassette (945bp_Pst1_Sal1)
CTGCAGGTCGAGTGATATTGAAGGAGCACTTTTTGGGCTTGGCTGGAGCTAGTGGAGGTCAACAATGAAT
GCCTATTTTGGTTTAGTCGTCCAGGCGGTGAGCACAAAATTTGTGTCGTTTGACAAGATGGTTCATTTAG
GCAACTGGTCAGATCAGCCCCACTTGTAGCAGTAGCGGCGGCGCTCGAAGTGTGACTCTTATTAGCAGAC
AGGAACGAGGACATTATTATCATCTGCTGCTTGGTGCACGATAACTTGGTGCGTTTGTCAAGCAAGGTAA
GTGAACGACCCGGTCATACCTTCTTAAGTTCGCCCTTCCTCCCTTTATTTCAGATTCAATCTGACTTACC
TATTCTACCCAAGCAACGCTTCGATTAGGAAGTAACCATGAGCCCAGAACGACGCCCGGCCGACATCCGC
CGTGCCACCGAGGCGGACATGCCGGCGGTCTGCACCATCGTCAACCACTACATCGAGACAAGCACGGTCA
ACTTCCGTACCGAGCCGCAGGAACCGCAGGAGTGGACGGACGACCTCGTCCGTCTGCGGGAGCGCTATCC
CTGGCTCGTCGCCGAGGTGGACGGCGAGGTCGCCGGCATCGCCTACGCGGGTCCCTGGAAGGCACGCAAC
GCCTACGACTGGACGGCCGAATCGACCGTGTACGTCTCCCCCCGCCACCAGCGGACGGGACTGGGCTCCA
CGCTCTACACCCACCTGCTGAAGTCCCTGGAGGCACAGGGCTTCAAGAGCGTGGTCGCTGTCATCGGGCT
GCCCAACGACCCGAGCGTGCGCATGCACGAGGCGCTCGGATATGCCCCCCGCGGCATGCTGCGGGCGGCC
GGCTTCAAGCACGGGAACTGGCATGACGTGGGTTTCTGGCAGCTGGACTTCAGCCTGCCGGTTCCGCCCC
GTCCGGTCCTGCCCGTCACCGAGATTTAGGTCGAC
