>Addgene plasmid #58226 | pFGL822-8 | addgene partial sequence | sequence record 113919 | LB-F1 5'-gtggtgtaaacaaattgacgc-3'
TGTACTGAATTAACGCCGAATTAATTCGGGGGATCTGGATTTTAGTACTGGATTTTGGTTTTAGGAATTA
GAAATTTTATTGATAGAAGTATTTTACAAATACAAATACATACTAAGGGTTTCTTATATGCTCAACACAT
GAGCGAAACCCTATAGGAACCCTAATTCCCTTATCTGGGAACTACTCACACATTATTATGGAGAAACTCG
AGAATTCGAGCTCGGTACCCGGGGGATCCACTAGTTCTAGAGTCGACCTAAATCTCGGTGACGGGCAGGA
CCGGACGGGGCGGAACCGGCAGGCTGAAGTCCAGCTGCCAGAAACCCACGTCATGCCAGTTCCCGTGCTT
GAAGCCGGCCGCCCGCAGCATGCCGCGGGGGGCATATCCGAGCGCCTCGTGCATGCGCACGCTCGGGTCG
TTGGGCAGCCCGATGACAGCGACCACGCTCTTGAAGCCCTGTGCCTCCAGGGACTTCAGCAGGTGGGTGT
AGAGCGTGGAGCCCAGTCCCGTCCGCTGGTGGCGGGGGGAGACGTACACGGTCGATTCGGCCGTCCAGTC
GTAGGCGTTGCGTGCCTTCCAGGGACCCGCGTAGGCGATGCCGGCGACCTCGCCGTCCACCTCGGCGACG
AGCCAGGGATAGCGCTCCCGCAGACGGACGAGGTCGTCCGTCCACTCCTGCGGTTCCTGCGGCTCGGTAC
GGAAGTTGACCGTGCTTGTCTCGATGTAGTGGTTGACGATGGTGCAGA
