>Addgene plasmid #58226 | pFGL822-8 | addgene partial sequence | sequence record 113920 | M13-F20 5'-TGTAAAACGACGGCCAGT-3'
CTTGGCTGGAGCTAGTGGAGGTCAACAATGAATGCCTATTTTGGTTTAGTCGTCCAGGCGGTGAGCACAA
AATTTGTGTCGTTTGACAAGATGGTTCATTTAGGCAACTGGTCAGATCAGCCCCACTTGTAGCAGTAGCG
GCGGCGCTCGAAGTGTGACTCTTATTAGCAGACAGGAACGAGGACATTATTATCATCTGCTGCTTGGTGC
ACGATAACTTGGTGCGTTTGTCAAGCAAGGTAAGTGAACGACCCGGTCATACCTTCTTAAGTTCGCCCTT
CCTCCCTTTATTTCAGATTCAATCTGACTTACCTATTCTACCCAAGCAACGCTTCGATTAGGAAGTAACC
ATGAGCCCAGAACGACGCCCGGCCGACATCCGCCGTGCCACCGAGGCGGACATGCCGGCGGTCTGCACCA
TCGTCAACCACTACATCGAGACAAGCACGGTCAACTTCCGTACCGAGCCGCAGGAACCGCAGGAGTGGAC
GGACGACCTCGTCCGTCTGCGGGAGCGCTATCCCTGGCTCGTCGCCGAGGTGGACGGCGAGGTCGCCGGC
ATCGCCTACGCGGGTCCCTGGAAGGCACGCAACGCCTACGACTGGACGGCCGAATCGACCGTGTACGTCT
CCCCCCGCCACCAGCGGACGGGACTGGGCTCCACGCTCTACACCCACCTGCTGAAGT
